Addgene plasmid #163506: AiP11258 - pAAV-eHGT_022h-minBG-SYFP2-WPRE3-BGHpA (Alias: CN1258)
Purpose: Direct-expressing SYFP2 AAV Virus
Depositing lab: Allen Institute for Brain Science & Boaz Levi. Depositing organization: Allen Institute. Publication: A suite of enhancer AAVs and transgenic mouse lines for genetic access to cortical cell types. Ben-Simon Y, Hooper M, Narayan S, Daigle TL, Dwivedi D, Way SW, Oster A, Stafford DA, Mich JK, Taormina MJ, Martinez RA, Opitz-Araya X, Roth JR, Alexander JR, Allen S, Amster A, Arbuckle J, Ayala A, Baker PM, Bakken TE, Barcelli T, Barta S, Bendrick J, Bertagnolli D, Bielstein C, Bishwakarma P, Bowlus J, Boyer G, Brouner K, Casian B, Casper T, Chakka AB, Chakrabarty R, Chance RK, Chavan S, Clark M, Colbert K, Collman F, Daniel S, Departee M, DiValentin P, Donadio N, Dotson N, Egdorf T, Fliss T, Gabitto M, Garcia J, Gary A, Gasperini M, Gloe J, Goldy J, Gore BB, Graybuck L, Greisman N, Haeseleer F, Halterman C, Haradon Z, Hastings SD, Helback O, Ho W, Hockemeyer D, Huang C, Huff S, Hunker A, Johansen N, Jones D, Juneau Z, Kalmbach B, Kannan M, Khem S, Kussick E, Kutsal R, Larsen R, Lee C, Lee AY, Leibly M, Lenz GH, Li S, Liang E, Lusk N, Madigan Z, Malloy J, Malone J, McCue R, Melchor J, Mollenkopf T, Moosman S, Morin E, Newman D, Ng L, Ngo K, Omstead V, Otto S, Oyama A, Pena N, Pham T, Phillips E, Pom CA, Potekhina L, Ransford S, Ray PL, Rette D, Reynoldson C, Rimorin C, Rocha D, Ruiz A, Sanchez REA, Sawyer L, Sedeno-Cortes A, Sevigny JP, Shapovalova N, Shepard N, Shulga L, Sigler AR, Siverts L, Soliman S, Somasundaram S, Staats B, Stewart K, Szelenyi E, Tieu M, Trader C, Tran A, van Velthoven CTJ, Walker M, Wang Y, Weed N, Wirthlin M, Wood T, Wynalda B, Yao Z, Zhou T, Ariza J, Dee N, Reding M, Ronellenfitch K, Mufti S, Sunkin SM, Smith KA, Esposito L, Waters J, Thyagarajan B, Yao S, Lein ES, Zeng H, Levi BP, Ngai J, Ting JT, Tasic B. Cell. 2025 May 16:S0092-8674(25)00513-6. doi: 10.1016/j.cell.2025.05.002. PubMed 40403729.
Backbone
  Vector backbone: scAAV-eHGT_022h-minBG-SYFP2-WPRE3-BGHpA
  Backbone manufacturer: Allen Institute
  Vector type: AAV
Growth in bacteria
  Bacterial resistance: Ampicillin, 100 μg/mL
  Growth temperature: 37°C
  Growth strain: NEB Stable
  Copy number: High Copy
Gene/Insert
  Gene/Insert name: SYFP2
  Species: Synthetic
  Insert size (bp): 720
  Promoter: minBetaGlobin
  Cloning method: Ligation Independent Cloning
  Sequencing primers: 5′ AGCGCACGAGGGAGCTT; 3′ ACGTCGCCGTCCAGCTC
Terms and licenses: Academic/Nonprofit Terms; Industry Terms: Not Available to Industry
Depositor comments: Funded by BRAIN initiative.
How to cite: AiP11258 - pAAV-eHGT_022h-minBG-SYFP2-WPRE3-BGHpA (Alias: CN1258) was a gift from Allen Institute for Brain Science & Boaz Levi (Addgene plasmid # 163506 ; http://n2t.net/addgene:163506 ; RRID:Addgene_163506)
