[The description below was written by a language model from this plasmid's Addgene catalogue record and pLannotate feature annotations shown in this document.]
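Description:
AiP11258 - pAAV-eHGT_022h-minBG-SYFP2-WPRE3-BGHpA (alias CN1258) is an adeno-associated virus transfer plasmid of about 4.7 kb, built to package a direct-expressing yellow fluorescent reporter into recombinant AAV. The bacterial portion carries a high-copy ColE1/pUC-type origin and an ampicillin resistance gene (β-lactamase with its own promoter). It also contains leftover cloning-vector sequences: lac promoter/operator, CAP site, and lacZα, lacI, bom and rop fragments, none of which has a role in the viral payload. The backbone field names a self-complementary ("scAAV") vector. The annotation detects only fragmentary AAV2 ITR matches at the left end and a longer fragment at the right end, which may fit that design, but the record does not otherwise confirm it.

Between the ITRs, the expression cassette consists of the enhancer eHGT_022h placed upstream of a minimal β-globin promoter, followed by the SYFP2 coding sequence, a shortened WPRE (WPRE3, annotated as two WPRE fragments) and the bovine growth hormone polyadenylation signal. The enhancer and minimal promoter are not annotated in the feature table, but presumably occupy the unannotated stretch of roughly 500 bp between the left ITR and SYFP2. A minimal promoter has little activity of its own, so expression should depend on the enhancer, which restricts SYFP2, a fast-maturing monomeric yellow fluorescent protein, to cells where it is active. WPRE3 boosts transcript stability and expression while saving packaging space.

The associated publication describes a suite of enhancer AAVs for genetic access to cortical cell types, so this construct serves to label enhancer-defined brain cell populations. The record does not state which cell type eHGT_022h targets.
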