Features (pLannotate 1.2.2; 17 found; start..end, strand, type, name):
     78..118     +  repeat_region  AAV2 ITR (fragment): inverted terminal repeat of adeno-associated virus serotype 2 inverted
    136..198     -  repeat_region  AAV2 ITR (fragment): inverted terminal repeat of adeno-associated virus serotype 2 inverted
    744..1460    +  CDS            SYFP2: SYFP2 is a basic (constitutively fluorescent) yellow fluorescent protein published in 2006, derived from Aequorea victoria. It is reported to be a very rapidly-maturing monomer with moderate acid sensitivity.
   1500..1657    +  misc_feature   WPRE (fragment): woodchuck hepatitis virus posttranscriptional regulatory element
   1663..1743    +  misc_feature   WPRE (fragment): woodchuck hepatitis virus posttranscriptional regulatory element
   1753..1864    +  polyA_signal   bGH poly(A) signal: bovine growth hormone polyadenylation signal
   1960..2065    +  repeat_region  AAV2 ITR (fragment): inverted terminal repeat of adeno-associated virus serotype 2 inverted
   2099..2256    +  CDS            lacZα (fragment): LacZα fragment of β-galactosidase; lacZ fragment
   2262..2361    -  misc_feature   bom (fragment): basis of mobility region from pBR322
   2463..2498    -  CDS            rop (fragment): Rop protein, which maintains plasmids at low copy number; rop
   2593..2697    +  promoter       AmpR promoter: bla
   2698..3558    +  CDS            AmpR: β-lactamase; bla; confers resistance to ampicillin, carbenicillin, and related antibiotics
   3729..4317    +  rep_origin     ori: high-copy-number ColE1/pMB1/pBR322/pUC origin of replication
   4500..4592    +  CDS            lacI (fragment): lac repressor; lacI; The lac repressor binds to the lac operator to inhibit transcription in E. coli. This inhibition can be relieved by adding lactose or isopropyl-β-D-thiogalactopyranoside (IPTG).
   4605..4626    +  protein_bind   CAP binding site: CAP binding activates transcription in the presence of cAMP. E. coli catabolite activator protein
   4641..4671    +  promoter       lac promoter: promoter for the E. coli lac operon
   4679..3       +  protein_bind   lac operator (across the origin): The lac repressor binds to the lac operator to inhibit transcription in E. coli. This inhibition can be relieved by adding lactose or isopropyl-β-D-thiogalactopyranoside (IPTG). lac repressor encoded by lacI
>Addgene plasmid #163506 | AiP11258 - pAAV-eHGT_022h-minBG-SYFP2-WPRE3-BGHpA (Alias: CN1258) | addgene full sequence | sequence record 325770 | Addgene NGS Result
CAATTTCACACAGGAAACAGCTATGACCATGATTACGCCAAGCTCTCGAGATCTAGAAAGCTTCCCGGGG
GGATCTGGGCCACTCCCTCTCTGCGCGCTCGCTCGCTCACTGAGGCCGCCCGGGCAAAGCCCGGGCGGCC
TCAGTGAGCGAGCGAGCGCGCAGAGAGGGAGTGGCCAACTCCATCACTAGGGGTTCCTGGAGGGGTGGAG
TCGTGACCTAGGACGCGTAGTCCTGTGGATACCATCTGAGCCTGTGCCCTTTTCTCTCTACTCTTGAGCA
AGTGCCCATCAGGAGCCACATTTGAGTCAGGACCTGCCAAGAGCATTTTCATCTCATCCTCAGTTCCCCT
TTTGTCTGGAACCACTCGCTATGAGTTTCTATGAGATCGTAGCCAGGTTTGACCAAACCACTCCTGCACA
CATGTTGTTTTGAAAGATTAGCACAGAATCCAACACAACATTTCCCTTGGATTCATCTTTCAAGCCAACA
GAGAAAGAGCTATTTCCAAAAAAATAACACATTATTAACCAATGAATAAGAGCCAAGAAAACAATGTAGC
CAGCATATTTATTCCAAACAGCTTGTTTAGAATGCAAATTGCAAATACATCTATTTCCACCCGGCTCTTT
GGGGAACCATGCTGGAGCTCGGGCTGGGCATAAAAGTCAGGGCAGAGCCATCTATTGCTTACATTTGCTT
CTGGGATCCAGATCTTTCGAAGCTAGCGCTACCGGTCGCCACCATGGTGAGCAAGGGCGAGGAGCTGTTC
ACCGGGGTGGTGCCCATCCTGGTCGAGCTGGACGGCGACGTAAACGGCCACAAGTTCAGCGTGTCCGGCG
AGGGCGAGGGCGATGCCACCTACGGCAAGCTGACCCTGAAGCTGATCTGCACCACCGGCAAGCTGCCCGT
GCCCTGGCCCACCCTCGTGACCACCCTGGGCTACGGCGTGCAGTGCTTCGCCCGCTACCCCGACCACATG
AAGCAGCACGACTTCTTCAAGTCCGCCATGCCCGAAGGCTACGTCCAGGAGCGCACCATCTTCTTCAAGG
ACGACGGCAACTACAAGACCCGCGCCGAGGTGAAGTTCGAGGGCGACACCCTGGTGAACCGCATCGAGCT
GAAGGGCATCGACTTCAAGGAGGACGGCAACATCCTGGGGCACAAGCTGGAGTACAACTACAACAGCCAC
AACGTCTATATCACCGCCGACAAGCAGAAGAACGGCATCAAGGCCAACTTCAAGATCCGCCACAACATCG
AGGACGGCGGCGTGCAGCTCGCCGACCACTACCAGCAGAACACCCCCATCGGCGACGGCCCCGTGCTGCT
GCCCGACAACCACTACCTGAGCTACCAGTCCAAGCTGAGCAAAGACCCCAACGAGAAGCGCGATCACATG
GTCCTGCTGGAGTTCGTGACCGCCGCCGGGATCACTCTCGGCATGGACGAGCTGTACAAGTAAGTCGACG
GCGCGCCGCGGCCGCGAATTCGATATCATAATCAACCTCTGGATTACAAAATTTGTGAAAGATTGACTGG
TATTCTTAACTATGTTGCTCCTTTTACGCTATGTGGATACGCTGCTTTAATGCCTTTGTATCATGCTATT
GCTTCCCGTATGGCTTTCATTTTCTCCTCCTTGTATAAATCCTGGTTAGTTCTTGCCACGGCGGAACTCA
TCGCCGCCTGCCTTGCCCGCTGCTGGACAGGGGCTCGGCTGTTGGGCACTGACAATTCCGTGGCTCGAGC
GACTGTGCCTTCTAGTTGCCAGCCATCTGTTGTTTGCCCCTCCCCCGTGCCTTCCTTGACCCTGGAAGGT
GCCACTCCCACTGTCCTTTCCTAATAAAATGAGGAAATTGCATCGCATTGTCTGAGTAGGTGTCATTCTA
TTCTGGGGGGTGGGGTGGGGCAGGACAGCAAGGGGGAGGATTGGGAAGACAATAGCAGGCATGACTAGTC
CACTCCCTCTCTGCGCGCTCGCTCGCTCACTGAGGCCGGGCGACCAAAGGTCGCCCGACGCCCGGGCTTT
GCCCGGGCGGCCTCAGTGAGCGAGCGAGCGCGCAGAGAGGGACAGATCCGGGCCCGCATGCGTCGACAAT
TCACTGGCCGTCGTTTTACAACGTCGTGACTGGGAAAACCCTGGCGTTACCCAACTTAATCGCCTTGCAG
CACATCCCCCTTTCGCCAGCTGGCGTAATAGCGAAGAGGCCCGCACCGATCGCCCTTCCCAACAGTTGCG
CAGCCTGAATGGCGAATGGCGCCTGATGCGGTATTTTCTCCTTACGCATCTGTGCGGTATTTCACACCGC
ATATGGTGCACTCTCAGTACAATCTGCTCTGATGCCGCATAGTTAAGCCAGCCCCGACACCCGCCAACAC
CCGCTGACGCGCCCTGACGGGCTTGTCTGCTCCCGGCATCCGCTTACAGACAAGCTGTGACCGTCTCCGG
GAGCTGCATGTGTCAGAGGTTTTCACCGTCATCACCGAAACGCGCGAGACGAAAGGGCCTCGTGATACGC
CTATTTTTATAGGTTAATGTCATGATAATAATGGTTTCTTAGACGTCAGGTGGCACTTTTCGGGGAAATG
TGCGCGGAACCCCTATTTGTTTATTTTTCTAAATACATTCAAATATGTATCCGCTCATGAGACAATAACC
CTGATAAATGCTTCAATAATATTGAAAAAGGAAGAGTATGAGTATTCAACATTTCCGTGTCGCCCTTATT
CCCTTTTTTGCGGCATTTTGCCTTCCTGTTTTTGCTCACCCAGAAACGCTGGTGAAAGTAAAAGATGCTG
AAGATCAGTTGGGTGCACGAGTGGGTTACATCGAACTGGATCTCAACAGCGGTAAGATCCTTGAGAGTTT
TCGCCCCGAAGAACGTTTTCCAATGATGAGCACTTTTAAAGTTCTGCTATGTGGCGCGGTATTATCCCGT
ATTGACGCCGGGCAAGAGCAACTCGGTCGCCGCATACACTATTCTCAGAATGACTTGGTTGAGTACTCAC
CAGTCACAGAAAAGCATCTTACGGATGGCATGACAGTAAGAGAATTATGCAGTGCTGCCATAACCATGAG
TGATAACACTGCGGCCAACTTACTTCTGACAACGATCGGAGGACCGAAGGAGCTAACCGCTTTTTTGCAC
AACATGGGGGATCATGTAACTCGCCTTGATCGTTGGGAACCGGAGCTGAATGAAGCCATACCAAACGACG
AGCGTGACACCACGATGCCTGTAGCAATGGCAACAACGTTGCGCAAACTATTAACTGGCGAACTACTTAC
TCTAGCTTCCCGGCAACAATTAATAGACTGGATGGAGGCGGATAAAGTTGCAGGACCACTTCTGCGCTCG
GCCCTTCCGGCTGGCTGGTTTATTGCTGATAAATCTGGAGCCGGTGAGCGTGGGTCTCGCGGTATCATTG
CAGCACTGGGGCCAGATGGTAAGCCCTCCCGTATCGTAGTTATCTACACGACGGGGAGTCAGGCAACTAT
GGATGAACGAAATAGACAGATCGCTGAGATAGGTGCCTCACTGATTAAGCATTGGTAACTGTCAGACCAA
GTTTACTCATATATACTTTAGATTGATTTAAAACTTCATTTTTAATTTAAAAGGATCTAGGTGAAGATCC
TTTTTGATAATCTCATGACCAAAATCCCTTAACGTGAGTTTTCGTTCCACTGAGCGTCAGACCCCGTAGA
AAAGATCAAAGGATCTTCTTGAGATCCTTTTTTTCTGCGCGTAATCTGCTGCTTGCAAACAAAAAAACCA
CCGCTACCAGCGGTGGTTTGTTTGCCGGATCAAGAGCTACCAACTCTTTTTCCGAAGGTAACTGGCTTCA
GCAGAGCGCAGATACCAAATACTGTTCTTCTAGTGTAGCCGTAGTTAGGCCACCACTTCAAGAACTCTGT
AGCACCGCCTACATACCTCGCTCTGCTAATCCTGTTACCAGTGGCTGCTGCCAGTGGCGATAAGTCGTGT
CTTACCGGGTTGGACTCAAGACGATAGTTACCGGATAAGGCGCAGCGGTCGGGCTGAACGGGGGGTTCGT
GCACACAGCCCAGCTTGGAGCGAACGACCTACACCGAACTGAGATACCTACAGCGTGAGCTATGAGAAAG
CGCCACGCTTCCCGAAGGGAGAAAGGCGGACAGGTATCCGGTAAGCGGCAGGGTCGGAACAGGAGAGCGC
ACGAGGGAGCTTCCAGGGGGAAACGCCTGGTATCTTTATAGTCCTGTCGGGTTTCGCCACCTCTGACTTG
AGCGTCGATTTTTGTGATGCTCGTCAGGGGGGCGGAGCCTATGGAAAAACGCCAGCAACGCGGCCTTTTT
ACGGTTCCTGGCCTTTTGCTGGCCTTTTGCTCACATGTTCTTTCCTGCGTTATCCCCTGATTCTGTGGAT
AACCGTATTACCGCCTTTGAGTGAGCTGATACCGCTCGCCGCAGCCGAACGACCGAGCGCAGCGAGTCAG
TGAGCGAGGAAGCGGAAGAGCGCCCAATACGCAAACCGCCTCTCCCCGCGCGTTGGCCGATTCATTAATG
CAGCTGGCACGACAGGTTTCCCGACTGGAAAGCGGGCAGTGAGCGCAACGCAATTAATGTGAGTTAGCTC
ACTCATTAGGCACCCCAGGCTTTACACTTTATGCTTCCGGCTCGTATGTTGTGTGGAATTGTGAGCGGAT
AA
